>Addgene plasmid #114812 | AT2G01210 X007_pECIA14 | addgene full sequence | sequence record 270348 | Addgene NGS Result
GTAAAACGACGGCCAGTGAATTAATTCGTTGCAGGACAGGATGTGGTGCCCGATGTGACTAGCTCTTTGC
TGCAGGCCGTCCTATCCTCTGGTTCCGATAAGAGACCCAGAACTCCGGCCCCCCACCGCCCACCGCCACC
CCCATACATATGTGGTACGCAAGTAAGAGTGCCTGCGCATGCCCCATGTGCCCCACCAAGAGCTTTGCAT
CCCATACAAGTCCCCAAAGTGGAGAACCGAACCAATTCTTCGCGGGCAGAACAAAAGCTTCTGCACACGT
CTCCACTCGAATTTGGAGCCGGCCGGCGTGTGCAAAAGAGGTGAATCGAACGAAAGACCCGTGTGTAAAG
CCGCGTTTCCAAAATGTATAAAACCGAGAGCATCTGGCCAATGTGCATCAGTTGTGGTCAGCAGCAAAAT
CAAGTGAATCATCTCAGTGCAACTAAAGGGGGGATCCGATCTCAATATGAAGTTATGCATATTACTGGCC
GTCGTGGCCTTTGTTGGCCTCTCGCTCGGGAACGACGAAGGCTTTGCGCTCTTAACGTTTAAACAAAGCG
TTCACGATGATCCTACAGGTTCTCTTAACAATTGGAACTCATCAGACGAGAACGCCTGTTCGTGGAACGG
TGTAACTTGCAAAGAACTCAGGGTGGTGTCTCTAAGCATTCCAAGGAAGAATCTTTACGGTTCTCTCCCT
TCGTCTCTAGGGTTTCTCTCCAGTCTCCGTCACTTGAATCTCCGGAGCAATAGGTTTTATGGGTCGTTGC
CTATTCAGCTTTTCCATCTTCAGGGACTCCAAAGTCTAGTCCTTTACGGCAATTCCTTTGATGGGTCATT
GTCGGAAGAGATCGGTAAGCTGAAGCTTCTTCAGACCTTAGATTTGTCACAGAATCTCTTCAACGGGTCG
TTACCACTTTCGATTCTGCAATGCAACAGACTTAAAACACTCGATGTCAGCAGAAACAACTTGTCTGGTC
CTTTGCCTGATGGGTTTGGCTCAGCGTTCGTCTCTCTGGAGAAACTCGACCTCGCCTTCAACCAATTCAA
CGGCTCCATCCCCAGCGACATTGGAAACCTCTCCAACCTTCAAGGAACTGCTGATTTCTCTCATAATCAC
TTCACCGGCTCAATCCCACCTGCCCTTGGAGATCTTCCTGAAAAGGTTTACATTGATCTCACTTTCAATA
ATCTCTCCGGTCCCATTCCTCAAACCGGTGCTCTTATGAACAGAGGACCAACAGCGTTTATCGGCAACAC
TGGTCTATGCGGGCCTCCATTGAAGGACCTTTGCCAAGGATATCAACTTGGCCTCAATGCCTCTTACCCT
TTTATCCCAAGCAACAACCCACCTGAGGATTCTGATAGTACTAACTCCGAAACCAAACAGAAATCAAGTG
GTTTGAGCCTGGAGGTGCTGTTCCAGGGACCAAGCGGCAATCCCGGCGGCGATCTGGCCCCCCAGATGCT
GCGCGAGCTGCAGGAGACCAATGCCGCCCTGCAGGACGTGCGCGAGCTGCTGCGCCACCGCGTGAAGGAG
ATCACCTTCCTGAAGAACACCGTGATGGAGTGCGACGCCTGCGGCATGCAGCCCTCTAGAGGCTCCGGCT
CCATCATCCCAGTTGAGGAGGAGAACCCGGACTTCTGGAACCGCGAGGCAGCCGAGGCCCTGGGTGCCGC
CAAGAAGCTGCAGCCTGCACAGACAGCCGCCAAGAACCTCATCATCTTCCTGGGCGATGGGATGGGGGTG
TCTACGGTGACAGCTGCCAGGATCCTAAAAGGGCAGAAGAAGGACAAACTGGGGCCTGAGATACCCCTGG
CCATGGACCGCTTCCCATATGTGGCTCTGTCCAAGACATACAATGTAGACAAACATGTGCCAGACAGTGG
AGCCACAGCCACGGCCTACCTGTGCGGGGTCAAGGGCAACTTCCAGACCATTGGCTTGAGTGCAGCCGCC
CGCTTTAACCAGTGCAACACGACACGCGGCAACGAGGTCATCTCCGTGATGAATCGGGCCAAGAAAGCAG
GGAAGTCAGTGGGAGTGGTAACCACCACACGAGTGCAGCACGCCTCGCCAGCCGGCACCTACGCCCACAC
GGTGAACCGCAACTGGTACTCGGACGCCGACGTGCCTGCCTCGGCCCGCCAGGAGGGGTGCCAGGACATC
GCTACGCAGCTCATCTCCAACATGGACATTGACGTGATCCTAGGTGGAGGCCGAAAGTACATGTTTCGCA
TGGGAACCCCAGACCCTGAGTACCCAGATGACTACAGCCAAGGTGGGACCAGGCTGGACGGGAAGAATCT
GGTGCAGGAATGGCTGGCGAAGCGCCAGGGTGCCCGGTATGTGTGGAACCGCACTGAGCTCATGCAGGCT
TCCCTGGACCCGTCTGTGACCCATCTCATGGGTCTCTTTGAGCCTGGAGACATGAAATACGAGATCCACC
GAGACTCCACACTGGACCCCTCCCTGATGGAGATGACAGAGGCTGCCCTGCGCCTGCTGAGCAGGAACCC
CCGCGGCTTCTTCCTCTTCGTGGAGGGTGGTCGCATCGACCATGGTCATCATGAAAGCAGGGCTTACCGG
GCACTGACTGAGACGATCATGTTCGACGACGCCATTGAGAGGGCGGGCCAGCTCACCAGCGAGGAGGACA
CGCTGAGCCTCGTCACTGCCGACCACTCCCACGTCTTCTCCTTCGGAGGCTACCCCCTGCGAGGGAGCTC
CATCTTCGGGCTGGCCCCTGGCAAGGCCCGGGACAGGAAGGCCTACACGGTCCTCCTATACGGAAACGGT
CCAGGCTATGTGCTCAAGGACGGCGCCCGGCCGGATGTTACCGAGAGCGAGAGCGGGAGCCCCGAGTATC
GGCAGCAGTCAGCAGTGCCCCTGGACGAAGAGACCCACGCAGGCGAGGACGTGGCGGTGTTCGCGCGCGG
CCCGCAGGCGCACCTGGTTCACGGCGTGCAGGAGCAGACCTTCATAGCGCACGTCATGGCCTTCGCCGCC
TGCCTGGAGCCCTACACCGCCTGCGACCTGGCGCCCCCCGCCGGCACCACCGACGCCGCGCACCCGGGTT
CTAGAGGAAGCACCTCCGGCGATAACGATTACAAGGATGATGATGATAAGGCCAGCGGCACCGGTCATCA
TCACCATCACCATTGAGTTTAAACCCGCTGATCAGCCTCGACTGTGCCTTCTAAGGCCTGAGCTCGCTGA
TCAGCCTCGATCGAGGATCCAGACATGATAAGATACATTGATGAGTTTGGACAAACCACAACTAGAATGC
AGTGAAAAAAATGCTTTATTTGTGAAATTTGTGATGCTATTGCTTTATTTGTAACCATTATAAGCTGCAA
TAAACAAGTTAACAACAACAATTGCATTCATTTTATGTTTCAGGTTCAGGGGGAGGTGTGGGAGGTTTTT
TAAAGCAAGTAAAACCTCTACAAATGTGGTATGGCTGATTATGATCAGTCGACCTGCAGGCATGCAAGCT
TGGCGTAATCATGGTCATAGCTGTTTCCTGTGTGAAATTGTTATCCGCTCACAATTCCACACAACATACG
AGCCGGAAGCATAAAGTGTAAAGCCTGGGGTGCCTAATGAGTGAGCTAACTCACATTAATTGCGTTGCGC
TCACTGCCCGCTTTCCAGTCGGGAAACCTGTCGTGCCAGCTGCATTAATGAATCGGCCAACGCGCGGGGA
GAGGCGGTTTGCGTATTGGGCGCTCTTCCGCTTCCTCGCTCACTGACTCGCTGCGCTCGGTCGTTCGGCT
GCGGCGAGCGGTATCAGCTCACTCAAAGGCGGTAATACGGTTATCCACAGAATCAGGGGATAACGCAGGA
AAGAACATGTGAGCAAAAGGCCAGCAAAAGGCCAGGAACCGTAAAAAGGCCGCGTTGCTGGCGTTTTTCC
ATAGGCTCCGCCCCCCTGACGAGCATCACAAAAATCGACGCTCAAGTCAGAGGTGGCGAAACCCGACAGG
ACTATAAAGATACCAGGCGTTTCCCCCTGGAAGCTCCCTCGTGCGCTCTCCTGTTCCGACCCTGCCGCTT
ACCGGATACCTGTCCGCCTTTCTCCCTTCGGGAAGCGTGGCGCTTTCTCATAGCTCACGCTGTAGGTATC
TCAGTTCGGTGTAGGTCGTTCGCTCCAAGCTGGGCTGTGTGCACGAACCCCCCGTTCAGCCCGACCGCTG
CGCCTTATCCGGTAACTATCGTCTTGAGTCCAACCCGGTAAGACACGACTTATCGCCACTGGCAGCAGCC
ACTGGTAACAGGATTAGCAGAGCGAGGTATGTAGGCGGTGCTACAGAGTTCTTGAAGTGGTGGCCTAACT
ACGGCTACACTAGAAGAACAGTATTTGGTATCTGCGCTCTGCTGAAGCCAGTTACCTTCGGAAAAAGAGT
TGGTAGCTCTTGATCCGGCAAACAAACCACCGCTGGTAGCGGTGGTTTTTTTGTTTGCAAGCAGCAGATT
ACGCGCAGAAAAAAAGGATCTCAAGAAGATCCTTTGATCTTTTCTACGGGGTCTGACGCTCAGTGGAACG
AAAACTCACGTTAAGGGATTTTGGTCATGAGATTATCAAAAAGGATCTTCACCTAGATCCTTTTAAATTA
AAAATGAAGTTTTAAATCAATCTAAAGTATATATGAGTAAACTTGGTCTGACAGTTACCAATGCTTAATC
AGTGAGGCACCTATCTCAGCGATCTGTCTATTTCGTTCATCCATAGTTGCCTGACTCCCCGTCGTGTAGA
TAACTACGATACGGGAGGGCTTACCATCTGGCCCCAGTGCTGCAATGATACCGCGAGACCCACGCTCACC
GGCTCCAGATTTATCAGCAATAAACCAGCCAGCCGGAAGGGCCGAGCGCAGAAGTGGTCCTGCAACTTTA
TCCGCCTCCATCCAGTCTATTAATTGTTGCCGGGAAGCTAGAGTAAGTAGTTCGCCAGTTAATAGTTTGC
GCAACGTTGTTGCCATTGCTACAGGCATCGTGGTGTCACGCTCGTCGTTTGGTATGGCTTCATTCAGCTC
CGGTTCCCAACGATCAAGGCGAGTTACATGATCCCCCATGTTGTGCAAAAAAGCGGTTAGCTCCTTCGGT
CCTCCGATCGTTGTCAGAAGTAAGTTGGCCGCAGTGTTATCACTCATGGTTATGGCAGCACTGCATAATT
CTCTTACTGTCATGCCATCCGTAAGATGCTTTTCTGTGACTGGTGAGTACTCAACCAAGTCATTCTGAGA
ATAGTGTATGCGGCGACCGAGTTGCTCTTGCCCGGCGTCAATACGGGATAATACCGCGCCACATAGCAGA
ACTTTAAAAGTGCTCATCATTGGAAAACGTTCTTCGGGGCGAAAACTCTCAAGGATCTTACCGCTGTTGA
GATCCAGTTCGATGTAACCCACTCGTGCACCCAACTGATCTTCAGCATCTTTTACTTTCACCAGCGTTTC
TGGGTGAGCAAAAACAGGAAGGCAAAATGCCGCAAAAAAGGGAATAAGGGCGACACGGAAATGTTGAATA
CTCATACTCTTCCTTTTTCAATATTATTGAAGCATTTATCAGGGTTATTGTCTCATGAGCGGATACATAT
TTGAATGTATTTAGAAAAATAAACAAATAGGGGTTCCGCGCACATTTCCCCGAAAAGTGCCACCTGACGT
CTAAGAAACCATTATTATCATGACATTAACCTATAAAAATAGGCGTATCACGAGGCCCTTTCGTCTCGCG
CGTTTCGGTGATGACGGTGAAAACCTCTGACACATGCAGCTCCCGGAGACGGTCACAGCTTGTCTGTAAG
CGGATGCCGGGAGCAGACAAGCCCGTCAGGGCGCGTCAGCGGGTGTTGGCGGGTGTCGGGGCTGGCTTAA
CTATGCGGCATCAGAGCAGATTGTACTGAGAGTGCACCATATGCGGTGTGAAATACCGCACAGATGCGTA
AGGAGAAAATACCGCATCAGGCGCCATTCGCCATTCAGGCTGCGCAACTGTTGGGAAGGGCGATCGGTGC
GGGCCTCTTCGCTATTACGCCAGCTGGCGAAAGGGGGATGTGCTGCAAGGCGATTAAGTTGGGTAACGCC
AGGGTTTTCCCAGTCACGACGTT
Features (pLannotate 1.2.2; 19 found; start..end, strand, type, name):
     23..449     +  promoter       MT promoter: Drosophila metallothionein promoter
    467..520     +  sig_peptide    BiP signal sequence: Drosophila BiP signal sequence
    479..1408    +  CDS            ZAR1 (fragment): ZAR1_ARATH - Experimental evidence at protein level: Swiss-Prot protein existence level 1. Receptor protein kinase acting as an integrator for intracellular calcium and heterotrimeric G protein signaling with extracellular signals during early zygote development. Involved in modulating the asymmetric division of zygote and the cell fate determination of its daughter cells. From Arabidopsis thaliana (Mouse-ear cress).
   1403..1609    +  CDS            COMP (fragment): COMP_HUMAN - Experimental evidence at protein level: Swiss-Prot protein existence level 1. May play a role in the structural integrity of cartilage via its interaction with other extracellular matrix proteins such as the collagens and fibronectin. Can mediate the interaction of chondrocytes with the cartilage extracellular matrix through interaction with cell surface integrin receptors. Could play a role in the pathogenesis of osteoarthritis. Potent suppressor of apoptosis in both primary chondrocytes and transformed cells. Suppresses apoptosis by blocking the activation of caspase-3 and by in
   1612..3064    +  CDS            SEAP (fragment): secreted alkaline phosphatase from human placenta The natural enzyme has a C-terminal transmembrane sequence that is replaced by a GPI anchor.
   3101..3130    +  CDS            2xFLAG (fragment): two tandem FLAG® epitope tags
   3236..3370    -  polyA_signal   SV40 poly(A) signal: SV40 polyadenylation signal
   3393..3477    -  CDS            large T antigen (fragment): large T antigen from SV40 (simian virus 40)
   3477..3501    +  misc_feature   MCS (fragment): pUC18/19 multiple cloning site
   3538..3554    -  protein_bind   lac operator: The lac repressor binds to the lac operator to inhibit transcription in E. coli. This inhibition can be relieved by adding lactose or isopropyl-β-D-thiogalactopyranoside (IPTG). lac repressor encoded by lacI
   3562..3592    -  promoter       lac promoter: promoter for the E. coli lac operon
   3607..3628    -  protein_bind   CAP binding site: CAP binding activates transcription in the presence of cAMP. E. coli catabolite activator protein
   3641..3733    -  CDS            lacI (fragment): lac repressor; lacI; The lac repressor binds to the lac operator to inhibit transcription in E. coli. This inhibition can be relieved by adding lactose or isopropyl-β-D-thiogalactopyranoside (IPTG).
   3916..4504    -  rep_origin     ori: high-copy-number ColE1/pMB1/pBR322/pUC origin of replication
   4675..5535    -  CDS            AmpR: β-lactamase; bla; confers resistance to ampicillin, carbenicillin, and related antibiotics
   5536..5640    -  promoter       AmpR promoter: bla
   5735..5770    +  CDS            rop (fragment): Rop protein, which maintains plasmids at low copy number; rop
   5872..5971    +  misc_feature   bom (fragment): basis of mobility region from pBR322
   5977..21      -  CDS            lacZα (fragment) (across the origin): LacZα fragment of β-galactosidase; lacZ fragment
