[The description below was written by a language model from this plasmid's Addgene catalogue record and pLannotate feature annotations shown in this document.]
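Description:
AT2G01210 X007_pECIA14 is an insect-cell expression plasmid built on the pECIA14 backbone, designed for secreted protein production in Drosophila cell culture. It serves as the "prey" construct of a bait/prey pair and is meant to be used with the matching bait vector in pECIA2. In E. coli it is maintained as a high-copy plasmid through a ColE1/pUC-type origin and selected with ampicillin via the β-lactamase gene. The annotated lac promoter/operator, lacZα, lacI, rop and bom fragments are backbone remnants of pUC/pBR322-type cloning vectors with no evident role in expression.

The expression cassette is driven by the Drosophila metallothionein promoter, which is induced by adding copper sulfate. A Drosophila BiP signal sequence directs the product into the secretory pathway. It is followed by the extracellular domain of the Arabidopsis thaliana leucine-rich repeat receptor kinase AT2G01210, which the feature table matches to ZAR1, inserted by ligation-independent cloning. The ectodomain is fused at its C-terminus to the pentamerising coiled-coil helix of COMP. The depositor describes this helix as rat, although the automated annotation matched it to the human homologue. Next come human placental alkaline phosphatase, a FLAG epitope and a hexahistidine tag; the His tag is stated by the depositor but not separately annotated. An SV40 polyadenylation signal lies downstream of the fusion, although it is annotated on the opposite strand.

Pentamerisation raises the avidity of otherwise weak ectodomain interactions, and alkaline phosphatase provides an enzymatic readout of prey binding to captured bait. The construct belongs to a collection used to map the extracellular interaction network of Arabidopsis LRR receptor kinases.
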