Addgene plasmid #114812: AT2G01210 X007_pECIA14
Purpose: Prey vector AT2G01210 X007_pECIA14 should be used with bait vector AT2G01210 X007_pECIA2.
Depositing lab: Youssef Belkhadir. Depositing organization: Gregor Mendel Institute of Molecular Plant Biology. Publication: An extracellular network of Arabidopsis leucine-rich repeat receptor kinases. Smakowska-Luzan E, Mott GA, Parys K, Stegmann M, Howton TC, Layeghifard M, Neuhold J, Lehner A, Kong J, Grunwald K, Weinberger N, Satbhai SB, Mayer D, Busch W, Madalinski M, Stolt-Bergner P, Provart NJ, Mukhtar MS, Zipfel C, Desveaux D, Guttman DS, Belkhadir Y. Nature. 2018 Jan 18;553(7688):342-346. doi: 10.1038/nature25184. Epub 2018 Jan 10. PubMed 29320478.
Backbone
  Vector backbone: pECIA14
  Backbone manufacturer: Chris Garcia (Addgene plasmid # 47051)
  Vector type: Insect Expression
Growth in bacteria
  Bacterial resistance: Ampicillin, 100 μg/mL
  Growth temperature: 37°C
  Growth strain: DH5alpha
  Copy number: High Copy
Gene/Insert
  Gene/Insert name: AT2G01210
  Species: A. thaliana (mustard weed)
  Entrez Gene: AT2G01210 (a.k.a. AT2G01210, F10A8.9, F10A8_9)
  Promoter: Metallothionein (Copper-Inducible)
  Cloning method: Ligation Independent Cloning
Terms and licenses: Academic/Nonprofit Terms; Industry Terms: Not Available to Industry
Depositor comments: Plasmid for secreted expression in Drosophila cell culture by induction via CuSO4. Insert is an extracellular domain of indicated LRR-RK, C-terminally tagged with Pentameric rat COMP helix, Alkaline Phosphatase (human, placental), Flag, and hexahistidine tags. Insert Protein Sequence: NDEGFALLTFKQSVHDDPTGSLNNWNSSDENACSWNGVTCKELRVVSLSIPRKNLYGSLPSSLGFLSSLRHLNLRSNRFYGSLPIQLFHLQGLQSLVLYGNSFDGSLSEEIGKLKLLQTLDLSQNLFNGSLPLSILQCNRLKTLDVSRNNLSGPLPDGFGSAFVSLEKLDLAFNQFNGSIPSDIGNLSNLQGTADFSHNHFTGSIPPALGDLPEKVYIDLTFNNLSGPIPQTGALMNRGPTAFIGNTGLCGPPLKDLCQGYQLGLNASYPFIPSNNPPEDSDSTNSETKQKSSGLS
How to cite: AT2G01210 X007_pECIA14 was a gift from Youssef Belkhadir (Addgene plasmid # 114812 ; http://n2t.net/addgene:114812 ; RRID:Addgene_114812)
